Addgene plasmid #89793: pLV hUbC-dCas9-MQ1(Q147L)-EGFP
Purpose: Targeted CpG methylation
Depositing lab: Margaret Goodell. Depositing organization: Baylor College of Medicine. Publication: Targeted DNA methylation in vivo using an engineered dCas9-MQ1 fusion protein. Lei Y, Zhang X, Su J, Jeong M, Gundry MC, Huang YH, Zhou Y, Li W, Goodell MA. Nat Commun. 2017 Jul 11;8:16026. doi: 10.1038/ncomms16026. PubMed 28695892.
Backbone
  Vector backbone: pLV hUbC-dCas9-T2A-GFP (#53191)
  Backbone size w/o insert (bp): 14759
  Total vector size (bp): 15923
  Vector type: Mammalian Expression, Lentiviral, CRISPR
  Selectable markers: EGFP; Zeo marker is outside the LTRs and will not be packaged into virus.
Growth in bacteria
  Bacterial resistance: Ampicillin, 100 μg/mL
  Growth temperature: 37°C
  Growth strain: NEB Stable
  Copy number: Unknown
Gene/Insert
  Gene/Insert name: site-specific DNA-methyltransferase SssI (alt name: dCas9-MQ1(Q147L))
  Species: Synthetic; Spiroplasma sp. (strain MQ1)
  Insert size (bp): 1164
  Mutation: Q147L, CAA-->CTA
  GenBank ID: P15840.3
  Promoter: hUbC
  Tag / fusion protein: 3*FLAG (N terminal on insert); T2A-EGFP (C terminal on insert)
  Cloning method: Restriction Enzyme; 5′ cloning site NheI (destroyed during cloning); 3′ cloning site NheI (destroyed during cloning)
  Sequencing primers: 5′ GCGCCCTAGGGACAGCAAAGTGGAGAACAAAACA; 3′ GCGCCCTAGGGCCGCCGATCTTGTCAATG
Terms and licenses: Academic/Nonprofit Terms; Industry Terms: Not Available to Industry
How to cite: pLV hUbC-dCas9-MQ1(Q147L)-EGFP was a gift from Margaret Goodell (Addgene plasmid # 89793 ; http://n2t.net/addgene:89793 ; RRID:Addgene_89793)
