[The description below was written by a language model from this plasmid's Addgene catalogue record and pLannotate feature annotations shown in this document.]
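Description:
pLV hUbC-dCas9-MQ1(Q147L)-EGFP is a lentiviral transfer plasmid of about 15.9 kb for mammalian expression of a CRISPR-guided DNA methyltransferase, built on the pLV hUbC-dCas9-T2A-GFP backbone. It is propagated in E. coli through a high-copy ColE1/pUC-type origin with ampicillin resistance (AmpR), and it also carries an f1 origin. The viral portion has a CMV enhancer/promoter driving a truncated HIV-1 5' LTR, followed by the Ψ packaging signal, a gag fragment, the RRE for Rev-dependent export and the cPPT/CTS. A WPRE, a second truncated LTR and a bGH polyadenylation signal close the unit. An SV40/EM7-driven bleomycin/Zeocin resistance cassette lies outside the LTRs, so the record notes that it is not packaged into virus. EGFP therefore serves as the marker for transduced cells.

The payload is a single open reading frame under the human ubiquitin C promoter. It begins with an N-terminal 3xFLAG tag and continues with Streptococcus pyogenes Cas9, described by the catalogue as the nuclease-dead dCas9 form. This is fused to the CpG-specific methyltransferase M.SssI from Spiroplasma strain MQ1, which carries the Q147L substitution, and the frame ends with T2A-EGFP. The T2A peptide should release EGFP as a separate protein, so fluorescence reports expression of the fusion. When a guide RNA is supplied separately (no guide cassette is annotated here), dCas9 brings the methyltransferase to a chosen locus, matching the stated purpose of targeted CpG methylation. The record does not explain the functional effect of Q147L. Two loxP sites flank the expression cassette, one upstream of the UbC promoter and one just after EGFP, which would in principle allow Cre-mediated excision.
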