Features (pLannotate 1.2.2; 44 found; start..end, strand, type, name):
     49..1260    +  promoter       UbC promoter: human ubiquitin C promoter
   1271..1289    -  misc_feature   MCS (fragment): pUC18/19 multiple cloning site
   1298..1363    +  CDS            3xFLAG: three tandem FLAG® epitope tags, followed by an enterokinase cleavage site
   1400..5503    +  CDS            Cas9: Cas9 (Csn1) endonuclease from the Streptococcus pyogenes Type II CRISPR/Cas system generates RNA-guided double strand breaks in DNA
   5546..6700    +  CDS            sssIM: MTSI_SPISQ - Also known as mssSI. Protein inferred from homology: Swiss-Prot protein existence level 3. This de-novo methylase methylates completely and exclusively CG residues in Spiroplasma strain MQ-1 DNA. From Spiroplasma monobiae (strain ATCC 33825 / MQ-1).
   6767..7480    +  CDS            EGFP: EGFP is a basic (constitutively fluorescent) green fluorescent protein published in 1996, derived from Aequorea victoria. It is reported to be a rapidly-maturing weak dimer with moderate acid sensitivity.
   7496..7529    +  protein_bind   loxP: Cre-mediated recombination occurs in the 8-bp core sequence (GCATACAT). Cre recombinase
   7530..7554    +  misc_feature   MCS (fragment): pBluescript multiple cloning site
   7554..8142    +  misc_feature   WPRE: woodchuck hepatitis virus posttranscriptional regulatory element
   8079..8660    +  CDS            nef (fragment): NEF_HV1H2 - Experimental evidence at protein level: Swiss-Prot protein existence level 1. Extracellular Nef protein targets CD4(+) T-lymphocytes for apoptosis by interacting with CXCR4 surface receptors. From Human immunodeficiency virus type 1 group M subtype B (isolate HXB2) (HIV-1).
   8667..8847    +  LTR            5' LTR (truncated): truncated 5' long terminal repeat (LTR) from HIV-1
   8879..9103    +  polyA_signal   bGH poly(A) signal: bovine growth hormone polyadenylation signal
   9107..9128    +  promoter       SV40 promoter (fragment): SV40 enhancer and early promoter
   9149..9577    +  rep_origin     f1 ori (sequence partly withheld): f1 bacteriophage origin of replication; arrow indicates direction of (+) strand synthesis
   9591..9920    +  promoter       SV40 promoter: SV40 enhancer and early promoter
   9968..10015   +  promoter       EM7 promoter: synthetic bacterial promoter&nbsp
  10034..10408   +  CDS            BleoR: antibiotic-binding protein; Sh ble from Streptoalloteichus hindustanus; confers resistance to bleomycin, phleomycin, and Zeocin™
  10418..10543   +  CDS            ble (fragment): BLE_KLEPN - Experimental evidence at protein level: Swiss-Prot protein existence level 1. Binding protein with a strong affinity to the bleomycin family of antibiotics. Binds to CL990; an antimitotic-antibiotic compound. From Klebsiella pneumoniae.
  10538..10659   +  polyA_signal   SV40 poly(A) signal: SV40 polyadenylation signal
  10730..10752   -  protein_bind   lac operator (fragment): The lac repressor binds to the lac operator to inhibit transcription in E. coli. This inhibition can be relieved by adding lactose or isopropyl-β-D-thiogalactopyranoside (IPTG). lac repressor encoded by lacI
  10756..10786   -  promoter       lac promoter: promoter for the E. coli lac operon
  10801..10822   -  protein_bind   CAP binding site: CAP binding activates transcription in the presence of cAMP. E. coli catabolite activator protein
  10835..10927   -  CDS            lacI (fragment): lac repressor; lacI; The lac repressor binds to the lac operator to inhibit transcription in E. coli. This inhibition can be relieved by adding lactose or isopropyl-β-D-thiogalactopyranoside (IPTG).
  11110..11698   -  rep_origin     ori: high-copy-number ColE1/pMB1/pBR322/pUC origin of replication
  11869..12729   -  CDS            AmpR: β-lactamase; bla; confers resistance to ampicillin, carbenicillin, and related antibiotics
  12730..12834   -  promoter       AmpR promoter: bla
  12893..12945   -  misc_feature   bom (fragment): basis of mobility region from pBR322
  13100..13479   +  enhancer       CMV enhancer: human cytomegalovirus immediate early enhancer
  13480..13679   +  promoter       CMV promoter: human cytomegalovirus (CMV) immediate early promoter
  13697..13877   +  LTR            5' LTR (truncated): truncated 5' long terminal repeat (LTR) from HIV-1
  13924..14049   +  misc_feature   HIV-1 Ψ: packaging signal of human immunodeficiency virus type 1
  14033..14396   +  CDS            HIV-1 gag (fragment): gag protein from human immunodeficiency virus 1; gag
  14542..14775   +  misc_feature   RRE: The Rev response element (RRE) of HIV-1 allows for Rev-dependent mRNA export from the nucleus to the cytoplasm.
  15152..15252   +  CDS            Rev (fragment): human immunodeficiency virus 1 (HIV-1) Rev protein; rev; enhances nuclear export of unspliced and incompletely spliced viral mRNAs
  15302..15419   +  misc_feature   cPPT/CTS: central polypurine tract and central termination sequence of HIV-1
  15464..15497   +  protein_bind   loxP: Cre-mediated recombination occurs in the 8-bp core sequence (GCATACAT). Cre recombinase
  15515..15533   -  rep_origin     f1 ori (fragment): f1 bacteriophage origin of replication; arrow indicates direction of (+) strand synthesis
  15538..15693   -  CDS            lacZα (fragment): LacZα fragment of β-galactosidase; lacZ fragment
  15701..15719   +  promoter       T7 promoter: promoter for bacteriophage T7 RNA polymerase
  15728..15751   -  misc_feature   MCS (fragment): pBluescript multiple cloning site
  15767..15785   -  promoter       T3 promoter: promoter for bacteriophage T3 RNA polymerase
  15828..15850   -  protein_bind   lac operator (fragment): The lac repressor binds to the lac operator to inhibit transcription in E. coli. This inhibition can be relieved by adding lactose or isopropyl-β-D-thiogalactopyranoside (IPTG). lac repressor encoded by lacI
  15854..15884   -  promoter       lac promoter: promoter for the E. coli lac operon
  15899..15920   -  protein_bind   CAP binding site: CAP binding activates transcription in the presence of cAMP. E. coli catabolite activator protein
>Addgene plasmid #89793 | pLV hUbC-dCas9-MQ1(Q147L)-EGFP | addgene full sequence | sequence record 180948 | Addgene NGS Result
ACTGCATGACGTCTCCACAATTAATTAACCCGTGTCGGCTCCAGATCTGGCCTCCGCGCCGGGTTTTGGC
GCCTCCCGCGGGCGCCCCCCTCCTCACGGCGAGCGCTGCCACGTCAGACGAAGGGCGCAGCGAGCGTCCT
GATCCTTCCGCCCGGACGCTCAGGACAGCGGCCCGCTGCTCATAAGACTCGGCCTTAGAACCCCAGTATC
AGCAGAAGGACATTTTAGGACGGGACTTGGGTGACTCTAGGGCACTGGTTTTCTTTCCAGAGAGCGGAAC
AGGCGAGGAAAAGTAGTCCCTTCTCGGCGATTCTGCGGAGGGATCTCCGTGGGGCGGTGAACGCCGATGA
TTATATAAGGACGCGCCGGGTGTGGCACAGCTAGTTCCGTCGCAGCCGGGATTTGGGTCGCGGTTCTTGT
TTGTGGATCGCTGTGATCGTCACTTGGTGAGTAGCGGGCTGCTGGGCTGGCCGGGGCTTTCGTGGCCGCC
GGGCCGCTCGGTGGGACGGAAGCGTGTGGAGAGACCGCCAAGGGCTGTAGTCTGGGTCCGCGAGCAAGGT
TGCCCTGAACTGGGGGTTGGGGGGAGCGCAGCAAAATGGCGGCTGTTCCCGAGTCTTGAATGGAAGACGC
TTGTGAGGCGGGCTGTGAGGTCGTTGAAACAAGGTGGGGGGCATGGTGGGCGGCAAGAACCCAAGGTCTT
GAGGCCTTCGCTAATGCGGGAAAGCTCTTATTCGGGTGAGATGGGCTGGGGCACCATCTGGGGACCCTGA
CGTGAAGTTTGTCACTGACTGGAGAACTCGGTTTGTCGTCTGTTGCGGGGGCGGCAGTTATGGCGGTGCC
GTTGGGCAGTGCACCCGTACCTTTGGGAGCGCGCGCCCTCGTCGTGTCGTGACGTCACCCGTTCTGTTGG
CTTATAATGCAGGGTGGGGCCACCTGCCGGTAGGTGTGCGGTAGGCTTTTCTCCGTCGCAGGACGCAGGG
TTCGGGCCTAGGGTAGGCTCTCCTGAATCGACAGGCGCCGGACCTCTGGTGAGGGGAGGGATAAGTGAGG
CGTCAGTTTCTTTGGTCGGTTTTATGTACCTATCTTCTTAAGTAGCTGAAGCTCCGGTTTTGAACTATGC
GCTCGGGGTTGGCGAGTGTGTTTTGTGAAGTTTTTTAGGCACCTTTTGAAATGTAATCATTTGGGTCAAT
ATGTAATTTTCAGTGTTAGACTAGTAAATTGTCCGCTAAATTCTGGCCGTTTTTGGCTTTTTTGTTAGAC
GAAGCTTGGGCTGCAGGTCGACTCTAGAGCCACCATGGACTACAAAGACCATGACGGTGATTATAAAGAT
CATGACATCGATTACAAGGATGACGATGACAAGATGGCCCCCAAGAAGAAGAGGAAGGTGGGCCGCGGAA
TGGACAAGAAGTACTCCATTGGGCTCGCCATCGGCACAAACAGCGTCGGCTGGGCCGTCATTACGGACGA
GTACAAGGTGCCGAGCAAAAAATTCAAAGTTCTGGGCAATACCGATCGCCACAGCATAAAGAAGAACCTC
ATTGGCGCCCTCCTGTTCGACTCCGGGGAAACCGCCGAAGCCACGCGGCTCAAAAGAACAGCACGGCGCA
GATATACCCGCAGAAAGAATCGGATCTGCTACCTGCAGGAGATCTTTAGTAATGAGATGGCTAAGGTGGA
TGACTCTTTCTTCCATAGGCTGGAGGAGTCCTTTTTGGTGGAGGAGGATAAAAAGCACGAGCGCCACCCA
ATCTTTGGCAATATCGTGGACGAGGTGGCGTACCATGAAAAGTACCCAACCATATATCATCTGAGGAAGA
AGCTTGTAGACAGTACTGATAAGGCTGACTTGCGGTTGATCTATCTCGCGCTGGCGCATATGATCAAATT
TCGGGGACACTTCCTCATCGAGGGGGACCTGAACCCAGACAACAGCGATGTCGACAAACTCTTTATCCAA
CTGGTTCAGACTTACAATCAGCTTTTCGAAGAGAACCCGATCAACGCATCCGGAGTTGACGCCAAAGCAA
TCCTGAGCGCTAGGCTGTCCAAATCCCGGCGGCTCGAAAACCTCATCGCACAGCTCCCTGGGGAGAAGAA
GAACGGCCTGTTTGGTAATCTTATCGCCCTGTCACTCGGGCTGACCCCCAACTTTAAATCTAACTTCGAC
CTGGCCGAAGATGCCAAGCTTCAACTGAGCAAAGACACCTACGATGATGATCTCGACAATCTGCTGGCCC
AGATCGGCGACCAGTACGCAGACCTTTTTTTGGCGGCAAAGAACCTGTCAGACGCCATTCTGCTGAGTGA
TATTCTGCGAGTGAACACGGAGATCACCAAAGCTCCGCTGAGCGCTAGTATGATCAAGCGCTATGATGAG
CACCACCAAGACTTGACTTTGCTGAAGGCCCTTGTCAGACAGCAACTGCCTGAGAAGTACAAGGAAATTT
TCTTCGATCAGTCTAAAAATGGCTACGCCGGATACATTGACGGCGGAGCAAGCCAGGAGGAATTTTACAA
ATTTATTAAGCCCATCTTGGAAAAAATGGACGGCACCGAGGAGCTGCTGGTAAAGCTTAACAGAGAAGAT
CTGTTGCGCAAACAGCGCACTTTCGACAATGGAAGCATCCCCCACCAGATTCACCTGGGCGAACTGCACG
CTATCCTCAGGCGGCAAGAGGATTTCTACCCCTTTTTGAAAGATAACAGGGAAAAGATTGAGAAAATCCT
CACATTTCGGATACCCTACTATGTAGGCCCCCTCGCCCGGGGAAATTCCAGATTCGCGTGGATGACTCGC
AAATCAGAAGAGACCATCACTCCCTGGAACTTCGAGGAAGTCGTGGATAAGGGGGCCTCTGCCCAGTCCT
TCATCGAAAGGATGACTAACTTTGATAAAAATCTGCCTAACGAAAAGGTGCTTCCTAAACACTCTCTGCT
GTACGAGTACTTCACAGTTTATAACGAGCTCACCAAGGTCAAATACGTCACAGAAGGGATGAGAAAGCCA
GCATTCCTGTCTGGAGAGCAGAAGAAAGCTATCGTGGACCTCCTCTTCAAGACGAACCGGAAAGTTACCG
TGAAACAGCTCAAAGAAGACTATTTCAAAAAGATTGAATGTTTCGACTCTGTTGAAATCAGCGGAGTGGA
GGATCGCTTCAACGCATCCCTGGGAACGTATCACGATCTCCTGAAAATCATTAAAGACAAGGACTTCCTG
GACAATGAGGAGAACGAGGACATTCTTGAGGACATTGTCCTCACCCTTACGTTGTTTGAAGATAGGGAGA
TGATTGAAGAACGCTTGAAAACTTACGCTCATCTCTTCGACGACAAAGTCATGAAACAGCTCAAGAGGCG
CCGATATACAGGATGGGGGCGGCTGTCAAGAAAACTGATCAATGGGATCCGAGACAAGCAGAGTGGAAAG
ACAATCCTGGATTTTCTTAAGTCCGATGGATTTGCCAACCGGAACTTCATGCAGTTGATCCATGATGACT
CTCTCACCTTTAAGGAGGACATCCAGAAAGCACAAGTTTCTGGCCAGGGGGACAGTCTTCACGAGCACAT
CGCTAATCTTGCAGGTAGCCCAGCTATCAAAAAGGGAATACTGCAGACCGTTAAGGTCGTGGATGAACTC
GTCAAAGTAATGGGAAGGCATAAGCCCGAGAATATCGTTATCGAGATGGCCCGAGAGAACCAAACTACCC
AGAAGGGACAGAAGAACAGTAGGGAAAGGATGAAGAGGATTGAAGAGGGTATAAAAGAACTGGGGTCCCA
AATCCTTAAGGAACACCCAGTTGAAAACACCCAGCTTCAGAATGAGAAGCTCTACCTGTACTACCTGCAG
AACGGCAGGGACATGTACGTGGATCAGGAACTGGACATCAATCGGCTCTCCGACTACGACGTGGATGCCA
TCGTGCCCCAGTCTTTTCTCAAAGATGATTCTATTGATAATAAAGTGTTGACAAGATCCGATAAAAATAG
AGGGAAGAGTGATAACGTCCCCTCAGAAGAAGTTGTCAAGAAAATGAAAAATTATTGGCGGCAGCTGCTG
AACGCCAAACTGATCACACAACGGAAGTTCGATAATCTGACTAAGGCTGAACGAGGTGGCCTGTCTGAGT
TGGATAAAGCCGGCTTCATCAAAAGGCAGCTTGTTGAGACACGCCAGATCACCAAGCACGTGGCCCAAAT
TCTCGATTCACGCATGAACACCAAGTACGATGAAAATGACAAACTGATTCGAGAGGTGAAAGTTATTACT
CTGAAGTCTAAGCTGGTCTCAGATTTCAGAAAGGACTTTCAGTTTTATAAGGTGAGAGAGATCAACAATT
ACCACCATGCGCATGATGCCTACCTGAATGCAGTGGTAGGCACTGCACTTATCAAAAAATATCCCAAGCT
TGAATCTGAATTTGTTTACGGAGACTATAAAGTGTACGATGTTAGGAAAATGATCGCAAAGTCTGAGCAG
GAAATAGGCAAGGCCACCGCTAAGTACTTCTTTTACAGCAATATTATGAATTTTTTCAAGACCGAGATTA
CACTGGCCAATGGAGAGATTCGGAAGCGACCACTTATCGAAACAAACGGAGAAACAGGAGAAATCGTGTG
GGACAAGGGTAGGGATTTCGCGACAGTCCGGAAGGTCCTGTCCATGCCGCAGGTGAACATCGTTAAAAAG
ACCGAAGTACAGACCGGAGGCTTCTCCAAGGAAAGTATCCTCCCGAAAAGGAACAGCGACAAGCTGATCG
CACGCAAAAAAGATTGGGACCCCAAGAAATACGGCGGATTCGATTCTCCTACAGTCGCTTACAGTGTACT
GGTTGTGGCCAAAGTGGAGAAAGGGAAGTCTAAAAAACTCAAAAGCGTCAAGGAACTGCTGGGCATCACA
ATCATGGAGCGATCAAGCTTCGAAAAAAACCCCATCGACTTTCTCGAGGCGAAAGGATATAAAGAGGTCA
AAAAAGACCTCATCATTAAGCTTCCCAAGTACTCTCTCTTTGAGCTTGAAAACGGCCGGAAACGAATGCT
CGCTAGTGCGGGCGAGCTGCAGAAAGGTAACGAGCTGGCACTGCCCTCTAAATACGTTAATTTCTTGTAT
CTGGCCAGCCACTATGAAAAGCTCAAAGGGTCTCCCGAAGATAATGAGCAGAAGCAGCTGTTCGTGGAAC
AACACAAACACTACCTTGATGAGATCATCGAGCAAATAAGCGAATTCTCCAAAAGAGTGATCCTCGCCGA
CGCTAACCTCGATAAGGTGCTTTCTGCTTACAATAAGCACAGGGATAAGCCCATCAGGGAGCAGGCAGAA
AACATTATCCACTTGTTTACTCTGACCAACTTGGGCGCGCCTGCAGCCTTCAAGTACTTCGACACCACCA
TAGACAGAAAGCGGTACACCTCTACAAAGGAGGTCCTGGACGCCACACTGATTCATCAGTCAATTACGGG
GCTCTATGAAACAAGAATCGACCTCTCTCAGCTCGGTGGAGACAGCAGGGCTGACCCCAAGAAGAAGAGG
AAGGTGGCTAGGGACAGCAAAGTGGAGAACAAAACAAAGAAGCTGAGAGTGTTCGAAGCCTTCGCCGGCA
TTGGCGCCCAGAGAAAGGCCCTGGAGAAAGTGAGGAAGGACGAGTACGAGATCGTGGGACTGGCCGAGTG
GTATGTGCCCGCCATCGTCATGTACCAGGCCATCCATAACAACTTCCACACCAAGCTCGAGTACAAGTCC
GTCAGCAGAGAGGAGATGATCGACTACCTCGAGAACAAGACCCTGTCCTGGAACAGCAAGAACCCCGTCA
GCAACGGATACTGGAAGAGGAAGAAGGATGACGAGCTGAAGATCATCTACAACGCCATCAAGCTGTCCGA
AAAGGAGGGCAACATTTTCGACATCAGGGACCTCTACAAGAGGACACTGAAGAACATCGACCTGCTCACC
TACAGCTTCCCTTGCCAGGACCTGAGCCAGCTAGGCATCCAGAAGGGCATGAAGAGGGGAAGCGGCACCA
GATCCGGCCTGCTCTGGGAGATCGAAAGAGCCCTGGACTCCACCGAGAAGAACGACCTGCCTAAGTACCT
CCTCATGGAGAACGTGGGAGCCCTGCTGCACAAGAAGAACGAGGAGGAGCTGAACCAATGGAAGCAGAAG
CTGGAGAGCCTGGGCTACCAGAACAGCATCGAAGTCCTCAATGCTGCCGATTTCGGATCCAGCCAGGCCA
GGAGGAGAGTGTTCATGATCTCCACCCTCAATGAGTTCGTGGAACTGCCTAAGGGCGACAAGAAGCCCAA
GAGCATCAAAAAGGTGCTGAACAAGATCGTGAGCGAGAAGGACATCCTCAACAACCTGCTGAAATACAAC
CTCACCGAATTCAAGAAGACCAAGTCCAACATCAACAAGGCCAGCCTGATCGGCTACTCCAAGTTCAACT
CCGAGGGCTATGTGTACGACCCCGAGTTCACAGGCCCCACACTGACAGCTAGCGGCGCCAACTCCAGGAT
CAAGATCAAGGACGGCAGCAACATCAGGAAGATGAACAGCGACGAGACCTTCCTGTACATCGGCTTTGAC
AGCCAGGACGGCAAGAGAGTGAACGAAATCGAGTTCCTGACCGAGAACCAGAAGATCTTCGTGTGTGGCA
ACAGCATCAGCGTGGAGGTGCTGGAGGCCATCATTGACAAGATCGGCGGCCCTAGCGAGGGCAGAGGAAG
TCTTCTAACATGCGGTGACGTGGAGGAGAATCCCGGCCCTGGTACCGTGAGCAAGGGCGAGGAGCTGTTC
ACCGGGGTGGTGCCCATCCTGGTCGAGCTGGACGGCGACGTAAACGGCCACAAGTTCAGCGTGTCCGGCG
AGGGCGAGGGCGATGCCACCTACGGCAAGCTGACCCTGAAGTTCATCTGCACCACCGGCAAGCTGCCCGT
GCCCTGGCCCACCCTCGTGACCACCCTGACCTACGGCGTGCAGTGCTTCAGCCGCTACCCCGACCACATG
AAGCAGCACGACTTCTTCAAGTCCGCCATGCCCGAAGGCTACGTCCAGGAGCGCACCATCTTCTTCAAGG
ACGACGGCAACTACAAGACCCGCGCCGAGGTGAAGTTCGAGGGCGACACCCTGGTGAACCGCATCGAGCT
GAAGGGCATCGACTTCAAGGAGGACGGCAACATCCTGGGGCACAAGCTGGAGTACAACTACAACAGCCAC
AACGTCTATATCATGGCCGACAAGCAGAAGAACGGCATCAAGGTGAACTTCAAGATCCGCCACAACATCG
AGGACGGCAGCGTGCAGCTCGCCGACCACTACCAGCAGAACACCCCCATCGGCGACGGCCCCGTGCTGCT
GCCCGACAACCACTACCTGAGCACCCAGTCCGCCCTGAGCAAAGACCCCAACGAGAAGCGCGATCACATG
GTCCTGCTGGAGTTCGTGACCGCCGCCGGGATCACTCTCGGCATGGACGAGCTGTACAAGACCGGTTGAT
AATAGATAACTTCGTATAGCATACATTATACGAAGTTATGAATTCGATATCAAGCTTATCGATAATCAAC
CTCTGGATTACAAAATTTGTGAAAGATTGACTGGTATTCTTAACTATGTTGCTCCTTTTACGCTATGTGG
ATACGCTGCTTTAATGCCTTTGTATCATGCTATTGCTTCCCGTATGGCTTTCATTTTCTCCTCCTTGTAT
AAATCCTGGTTGCTGTCTCTTTATGAGGAGTTGTGGCCCGTTGTCAGGCAACGTGGCGTGGTGTGCACTG
TGTTTGCTGACGCAACCCCCACTGGTTGGGGCATTGCCACCACCTGTCAGCTCCTTTCCGGGACTTTCGC
TTTCCCCCTCCCTATTGCCACGGCGGAACTCATCGCCGCCTGCCTTGCCCGCTGCTGGACAGGGGCTCGG
CTGTTGGGCACTGACAATTCCGTGGTGTTGTCGGGGAAATCATCGTCCTTTCCTTGGCTGCTCGCCTGTG
TTGCCACCTGGATTCTGCGCGGGACGTCCTTCTGCTACGTCCCTTCGGCCCTCAATCCAGCGGACCTTCC
TTCCCGCGGCCTGCTGCCGGCTCTGCGGCCTCTTCCGCGTCTTCGCCTTCGCCCTCAGACGAGTCGGATC
TCCCTTTGGGCCGCCTCCCCGCATCGATACCGTCGACCTCGAGACCTAGAAAAACATGGAGCAATCACAA
GTAGCAATACAGCAGCTACCAATGCTGATTGTGCCTGGCTAGAAGCACAAGAGGAGGAGGAGGTGGGTTT
TCCAGTCACACCTCAGGTACCTTTAAGACCAATGACTTACAAGGCAGCTGTAGATCTTAGCCACTTTTTA
AAAGAAAAGGGGGGACTGGAAGGGCTAATTCACTCCCAACGAAGACAAGATATCCTTGATCTGTGGATCT
ACCACACACAAGGCTACTTCCCTGATTGGCAGAACTACACACCAGGGCCAGGGATCAGATATCCACTGAC
CTTTGGATGGTGCTACAAGCTAGTACCAGTTGAGCAAGAGAAGGTAGAAGAAGCCAATGAAGGAGAGAAC
ACCCGCTTGTTACACCCTGTGAGCCTGCATGGGATGGATGACCCGGAGAGAGAAGTATTAGAGTGGAGGT
TTGACAGCCGCCTAGCATTTCATCACATGGCCCGAGAGCTGCATCCGGACTGTACTGGGTCTCTCTGGTT
AGACCAGATCTGAGCCTGGGAGCTCTCTGGCTAACTAGGGAACCCACTGCTTAAGCCTCAATAAAGCTTG
CCTTGAGTGCTTCAAGTAGTGTGTGCCCGTCTGTTGTGTGACTCTGGTAACTAGAGATCCCTCAGACCCT
TTTAGTCAGTGTGGAAAATCTCTAGCAGGGCCCGTTTAAACCCGCTGATCAGCCTCGACTGTGCCTTCTA
GTTGCCAGCCATCTGTTGTTTGCCCCTCCCCCGTGCCTTCCTTGACCCTGGAAGGTGCCACTCCCACTGT
CCTTTCCTAATAAAATGAGGAAATTGCATCGCATTGTCTGAGTAGGTGTCATTCTATTCTGGGGGGTGGG
GTGGGGCAGGACAGCAAGGGGGAGGATTGGGAAGACAATAGCAGGCATGCTGGGGATGCGGTGGGCTCTA
TGGCTTCTGAGGCGGAAAGAACCAGCTGGGGCTCTAGGGGGTATCCCC
[124 nt withheld, positions 9149-9272]
C
[91 nt withheld, positions 9274-9364]
A
[49 nt withheld, positions 9366-9414]
CCTTTGACGTTGGAGTCCACGTTCTTT
[37 nt withheld, positions 9442-9478]
ACCCTATCTCGGTCTATTCTTTTGATTTATAAGGGATTTTGCCGATTTCGGCCTATTGGTTAAAAAATGA
GCTGATTTAACAAAAATTTAACGCGAATTAATTCTGTGGAATGTGTGTCAGTTAGGGTGTGGAAAGTCCC
CAGGCTCCCCAGCAGGCAGAAGTATGCAAAGCATGCATCTCAATTAGTCAGCAACCAGGTGTGGAAAGTC
CCCAGGCTCCCCAGCAGGCAGAAGTATGCAAAGCATGCATCTCAATTAGTCAGCAACCATAGTCCCGCCC
CTAACTCCGCCCATCCCGCCCCTAACTCCGCCCAGTTCCGCCCATTCTCCGCCCCATGGCTGACTAATTT
TTTTTATTTATGCAGAGGCCGAGGCCGCCTCTGCCTCTGAGCTATTCCAGAAGTAGTGAGGAGGCTTTTT
TGGAGGCCTAGGCTTTTGCAAAAAGCTCCCGGGAGCTTGTATATCCATTTTCGGATCTGATCAGCACGTG
TTGACAATTAATCATCGGCATAGTATATCGGCATAGTATAATACGACAAGGTGAGGAACTAAACCATGGC
CAAGTTGACCAGTGCCGTTCCGGTGCTCACCGCGCGCGACGTCGCCGGAGCGGTCGAGTTCTGGACCGAC
CGGCTCGGGTTCTCCCGGGACTTCGTGGAGGACGACTTCGCCGGTGTGGTCCGGGACGACGTGACCCTGT
TCATCAGCGCGGTCCAGGACCAGGTGGTGCCGGACAACACCCTGGCCTGGGTGTGGGTGCGCGGCCTGGA
CGAGCTGTACGCCGAGTGGTCGGAGGTCGTGTCCACGAACTTCCGGGACGCCTCCGGGCCGGCCATGACC
GAGATCGGCGAGCAGCCGTGGGGGCGGGAGTTCGCCCTGCGCGACCCGGCCGGCAACTGCGTGCACTTCG
TGGCCGAGGAGCAGGACTGACACGTGCTACGAGATTTCGATTCCACCGCCGCCTTCTATGAAAGGTTGGG
CTTCGGAATCGTTTTCCGGGACGCCGGCTGGATGATCCTCCAGCGCGGGGATCTCATGCTGGAGTTCTTC
GCCCACCCCAACTTGTTTATTGCAGCTTATAATGGTTACAAATAAAGCAATAGCATCACAAATTTCACAA
ATAAAGCATTTTTTTCACTGCATTCTAGTTGTGGTTTGTCCAAACTCATCAATGTATCTTATCATGTCTG
TATACCGTCGACCTCTAGCTAGAGCTTGGCGTAATCATGGTCATAGCTGTTTCCTGTGTGAAATTGTTAT
CCGCTCACAATTCCACACAACATACGAGCCGGAAGCATAAAGTGTAAAGCCTGGGGTGCCTAATGAGTGA
GCTAACTCACATTAATTGCGTTGCGCTCACTGCCCGCTTTCCAGTCGGGAAACCTGTCGTGCCAGCTGCA
TTAATGAATCGGCCAACGCGCGGGGAGAGGCGGTTTGCGTATTGGGCGCTCTTCCGCTTCCTCGCTCACT
GACTCGCTGCGCTCGGTCGTTCGGCTGCGGCGAGCGGTATCAGCTCACTCAAAGGCGGTAATACGGTTAT
CCACAGAATCAGGGGATAACGCAGGAAAGAACATGTGAGCAAAAGGCCAGCAAAAGGCCAGGAACCGTAA
AAAGGCCGCGTTGCTGGCGTTTTTCCATAGGCTCCGCCCCCCTGACGAGCATCACAAAAATCGACGCTCA
AGTCAGAGGTGGCGAAACCCGACAGGACTATAAAGATACCAGGCGTTTCCCCCTGGAAGCTCCCTCGTGC
GCTCTCCTGTTCCGACCCTGCCGCTTACCGGATACCTGTCCGCCTTTCTCCCTTCGGGAAGCGTGGCGCT
TTCTCATAGCTCACGCTGTAGGTATCTCAGTTCGGTGTAGGTCGTTCGCTCCAAGCTGGGCTGTGTGCAC
GAACCCCCCGTTCAGCCCGACCGCTGCGCCTTATCCGGTAACTATCGTCTTGAGTCCAACCCGGTAAGAC
ACGACTTATCGCCACTGGCAGCAGCCACTGGTAACAGGATTAGCAGAGCGAGGTATGTAGGCGGTGCTAC
AGAGTTCTTGAAGTGGTGGCCTAACTACGGCTACACTAGAAGAACAGTATTTGGTATCTGCGCTCTGCTG
AAGCCAGTTACCTTCGGAAAAAGAGTTGGTAGCTCTTGATCCGGCAAACAAACCACCGCTGGTAGCGGTG
GTTTTTTTGTTTGCAAGCAGCAGATTACGCGCAGAAAAAAAGGATCTCAAGAAGATCCTTTGATCTTTTC
TACGGGGTCTGACGCTCAGTGGAACGAAAACTCACGTTAAGGGATTTTGGTCATGAGATTATCAAAAAGG
ATCTTCACCTAGATCCTTTTAAATTAAAAATGAAGTTTTAAATCAATCTAAAGTATATATGAGTAAACTT
GGTCTGACAGTTACCAATGCTTAATCAGTGAGGCACCTATCTCAGCGATCTGTCTATTTCGTTCATCCAT
AGTTGCCTGACTCCCCGTCGTGTAGATAACTACGATACGGGAGGGCTTACCATCTGGCCCCAGTGCTGCA
ATGATACCGCGAGACCCACGCTCACCGGCTCCAGATTTATCAGCAATAAACCAGCCAGCCGGAAGGGCCG
AGCGCAGAAGTGGTCCTGCAACTTTATCCGCCTCCATCCAGTCTATTAATTGTTGCCGGGAAGCTAGAGT
AAGTAGTTCGCCAGTTAATAGTTTGCGCAACGTTGTTGCCATTGCTACAGGCATCGTGGTGTCACGCTCG
TCGTTTGGTATGGCTTCATTCAGCTCCGGTTCCCAACGATCAAGGCGAGTTACATGATCCCCCATGTTGT
GCAAAAAAGCGGTTAGCTCCTTCGGTCCTCCGATCGTTGTCAGAAGTAAGTTGGCCGCAGTGTTATCACT
CATGGTTATGGCAGCACTGCATAATTCTCTTACTGTCATGCCATCCGTAAGATGCTTTTCTGTGACTGGT
GAGTACTCAACCAAGTCATTCTGAGAATAGTGTATGCGGCGACCGAGTTGCTCTTGCCCGGCGTCAATAC
GGGATAATACCGCGCCACATAGCAGAACTTTAAAAGTGCTCATCATTGGAAAACGTTCTTCGGGGCGAAA
ACTCTCAAGGATCTTACCGCTGTTGAGATCCAGTTCGATGTAACCCACTCGTGCACCCAACTGATCTTCA
GCATCTTTTACTTTCACCAGCGTTTCTGGGTGAGCAAAAACAGGAAGGCAAAATGCCGCAAAAAAGGGAA
TAAGGGCGACACGGAAATGTTGAATACTCATACTCTTCCTTTTTCAATATTATTGAAGCATTTATCAGGG
TTATTGTCTCATGAGCGGATACATATTTGAATGTATTTAGAAAAATAAACAAATAGGGGTTCCGCGCACA
TTTCCCCGAAAAGTGCCACCTGACGTCGACGGATCGGGAGATCTCCCGATCCCCTATGGTGCACTCTCAG
TACAATCTGCTCTGATGCCGCATAGTTAAGCCAGTATCTGCTCCCTGCTTGTGTGTTGGAGGTCGCTGAG
TAGTGCGCGAGCAAAATTTAAGCTACAACAAGGCAAGGCTTGACCGACAATTGCATGAAGAATCTGCTTA
GGGTTAGGCGTTTTGCGCTGCTTCGCGATGTACGGGCCAGATATACGCGTTGACATTGATTATTGACTAG
TTATTAATAGTAATCAATTACGGGGTCATTAGTTCATAGCCCATATATGGAGTTCCGCGTTACATAACTT
ACGGTAAATGGCCCGCCTGGCTGACCGCCCAACGACCCCCGCCCATTGACGTCAATAATGACGTATGTTC
CCATAGTAACGCCAATAGGGACTTTCCATTGACGTCAATGGGTGGAGTATTTACGGTAAACTGCCCACTT
GGCAGTACATCAAGTGTATCATATGCCAAGTACGCCCCCTATTGACGTCAATGACGGTAAATGGCCCGCC
TGGCATTATGCCCAGTACATGACCTTATGGGACTTTCCTACTTGGCAGTACATCTACGTATTAGTCATCG
CTATTACCATGGTGATGCGGTTTTGGCAGTACATCAATGGGCGTGGATAGCGGTTTGACTCACGGGGATT
TCCAAGTCTCCACCCCATTGACGTCAATGGGAGTTTGTTTTGGCACCAAAATCAACGGGACTTTCCAAAA
TGTCGTAACAACTCCGCCCCATTGACGCAAATGGGCGGTAGGCGTGTACGGTGGGAGGTCTATATAAGCA
GCGCGTTTTGCCTGTACTGGGTCTCTCTGGTTAGACCAGATCTGAGCCTGGGAGCTCTCTGGCTAACTAG
GGAACCCACTGCTTAAGCCTCAATAAAGCTTGCCTTGAGTGCTTCAAGTAGTGTGTGCCCGTCTGTTGTG
TGACTCTGGTAACTAGAGATCCCTCAGACCCTTTTAGTCAGTGTGGAAAATCTCTAGCAGTGGCGCCCGA
ACAGGGACTTGAAAGCGAAAGGGAAACCAGAGGAGCTCTCTCGACGCAGGACTCGGCTTGCTGAAGCGCG
CACGGCAAGAGGCGAGGGGCGGCGACTGGTGAGTACGCCAAAAATTTTGACTAGCGGAGGCTAGAAGGAG
AGAGATGGGTGCGAGAGCGTCAGTATTAAGCGGGGGAGAATTAGATCGCGATGGGAAAAAATTCGGTTAA
GGCCAGGGGGAAAGAAAAAATATAAATTAAAACATATAGTATGGGCAAGCAGGGAGCTAGAACGATTCGC
AGTTAATCCTGGCCTGTTAGAAACATCAGAAGGCTGTAGACAAATACTGGGACAGCTACAACCATCCCTT
CAGACAGGATCAGAAGAACTTAGATCATTATATAATACAGTAGCAACCCTCTATTGTGTGCATCAAAGGA
TAGAGATAAAAGACACCAAGGAAGCTTTAGACAAGATAGAGGAAGAGCAAAACAAAAGTAAGACCACCGC
ACAGCAAGCGGCCGCTGATCTTCAGACCTGGAGGAGGAGATATGAGGGACAATTGGAGAAGTGAATTATA
TAAATATAAAGTAGTAAAAATTGAACCATTAGGAGTAGCACCCACCAAGGCAAAGAGAAGAGTGGTGCAG
AGAGAAAAAAGAGCAGTGGGAATAGGAGCTTTGTTCCTTGGGTTCTTGGGAGCAGCAGGAAGCACTATGG
GCGCAGCGTCAATGACGCTGACGGTACAGGCCAGACAATTATTGTCTGGTATAGTGCAGCAGCAGAACAA
TTTGCTGAGGGCTATTGAGGCGCAACAGCATCTGTTGCAACTCACAGTCTGGGGCATCAAGCAGCTCCAG
GCAAGAATCCTGGCTGTGGAAAGATACCTAAAGGATCAACAGCTCCTGGGGATTTGGGGTTGCTCTGGAA
AACTCATTTGCACCACTGCTGTGCCTTGGAATGCTAGTTGGAGTAATAAATCTCTGGAACAGATTTGGAA
TCACACGACCTGGATGGAGTGGGACAGAGAAATTAACAATTACACAAGCTTAATACACTCCTTAATTGAA
GAATCGCAAAACCAGCAAGAAAAGAATGAACAAGAATTATTGGAATTAGATAAATGGGCAAGTTTGTGGA
ATTGGTTTAACATAACAAATTGGCTGTGGTATATAAAATTATTCATAATGATAGTAGGAGGCTTGGTAGG
TTTAAGAATAGTTTTTGCTGTACTTTCTATAGTGAATAGAGTTAGGCAGGGATATTCACCATTATCGTTT
CAGACCCACCTCCCAACCCCGAGGGGACCCGACAGGCCCGAAGGAATAGAAGAAGAAGGTGGAGAGAGAG
ACAGAGACAGATCCATTCGATTAGTGAACGGATCGGCACTGCGTGCGCCAATTCTGCAGACAAATGGCAG
TATTCATCCACAATTTTAAAAGAAAAGGGGGGATTGGGGGGTACAGTGCAGGGGAAAGAATAGTAGACAT
AATAGCAACAGACATACAAACTAAAGAATTACAAAAACAAATTACAAAAATTCAAAATTTTCGGGTTTAT
TACAGGGACAGCAGAGATCCAGTTTGGTTAATTAAATAACTTCGTATAGCATACATTATACGAAGTTATG
ATAAGAGACGGTGGTGGCGCCGCTACAGGGCGCGTCCCATTCGCCATTCAGGCTGCGCAACTGTTGGGAA
GGGCGATCGGTGCGGGCCTCTTCGCTATTACGCCAGCTGGCGAAAGGGGGATGTGCTGCAAGGCGATTAA
GTTGGGTAACGCCAGGGTTTTCCCAGTCACGACGTTGTAAAACGACGGCCAGTGAGCGCGCGTAATACGA
CTCACTATAGGGCGAATTGGGTACCGGGCCCCCCCTCGAGGTCCTCCAGCTTTTGTTCCCTTTAGTGAGG
GTTAATTGCGCGCTTGGCGTAATCATGGTCATAGCTGTTTCCTGTGTGAAATTGTTATCCGCTCACAATT
CCACACAACATACGAGCCGGAAGCATAAAGTGTAAAGCCTGGGGTGCCTAATGAGTGAGCTAACTCACAT
TAATTGCGTTGCGCTCAATGCCCGCTTTCC
