>Addgene plasmid #89793 | pLV hUbC-dCas9-MQ1(Q147L)-EGFP | depositor partial sequence | sequence record 174074 | dCas9-MQ1(Q147L)-EGFP
TCTAGAGCCACCATGGACTACAAAGACCATGACGGTGATTATAAAGATCATGACATCGATTACAAGGATG
ACGATGACAAGATGGCCCCCAAGAAGAAGAGGAAGGTGGGCCGCGGAATGGACAAGAAGTACTCCATTGG
GCTCGCCATCGGCACAAACAGCGTCGGCTGGGCCGTCATTACGGACGAGTACAAGGTGCCGAGCAAAAAA
TTCAAAGTTCTGGGCAATACCGATCGCCACAGCATAAAGAAGAACCTCATTGGCGCCCTCCTGTTCGACT
CCGGGGAAACCGCCGAAGCCACGCGGCTCAAAAGAACAGCACGGCGCAGATATACCCGCAGAAAGAATCG
GATCTGCTACCTGCAGGAGATCTTTAGTAATGAGATGGCTAAGGTGGATGACTCTTTCTTCCATAGGCTG
GAGGAGTCCTTTTTGGTGGAGGAGGATAAAAAGCACGAGCGCCACCCAATCTTTGGCAATATCGTGGACG
AGGTGGCGTACCATGAAAAGTACCCAACCATATATCATCTGAGGAAGAAGCTTGTAGACAGTACTGATAA
GGCTGACTTGCGGTTGATCTATCTCGCGCTGGCGCATATGATCAAATTTCGGGGACACTTCCTCATCGAG
GGGGACCTGAACCCAGACAACAGCGATGTCGACAAACTCTTTATCCAACTGGTTCAGACTTACAATCAGC
TTTTCGAAGAGAACCCGATCAACGCATCCGGAGTTGACGCCAAAGCAATCCTGAGCGCTAGGCTGTCCAA
ATCCCGGCGGCTCGAAAACCTCATCGCACAGCTCCCTGGGGAGAAGAAGAACGGCCTGTTTGGTAATCTT
ATCGCCCTGTCACTCGGGCTGACCCCCAACTTTAAATCTAACTTCGACCTGGCCGAAGATGCCAAGCTTC
AACTGAGCAAAGACACCTACGATGATGATCTCGACAATCTGCTGGCCCAGATCGGCGACCAGTACGCAGA
CCTTTTTTTGGCGGCAAAGAACCTGTCAGACGCCATTCTGCTGAGTGATATTCTGCGAGTGAACACGGAG
ATCACCAAAGCTCCGCTGAGCGCTAGTATGATCAAGCGCTATGATGAGCACCACCAAGACTTGACTTTGC
TGAAGGCCCTTGTCAGACAGCAACTGCCTGAGAAGTACAAGGAAATTTTCTTCGATCAGTCTAAAAATGG
CTACGCCGGATACATTGACGGCGGAGCAAGCCAGGAGGAATTTTACAAATTTATTAAGCCCATCTTGGAA
AAAATGGACGGCACCGAGGAGCTGCTGGTAAAGCTTAACAGAGAAGATCTGTTGCGCAAACAGCGCACTT
TCGACAATGGAAGCATCCCCCACCAGATTCACCTGGGCGAACTGCACGCTATCCTCAGGCGGCAAGAGGA
TTTCTACCCCTTTTTGAAAGATAACAGGGAAAAGATTGAGAAAATCCTCACATTTCGGATACCCTACTAT
GTAGGCCCCCTCGCCCGGGGAAATTCCAGATTCGCGTGGATGACTCGCAAATCAGAAGAGACCATCACTC
CCTGGAACTTCGAGGAAGTCGTGGATAAGGGGGCCTCTGCCCAGTCCTTCATCGAAAGGATGACTAACTT
TGATAAAAATCTGCCTAACGAAAAGGTGCTTCCTAAACACTCTCTGCTGTACGAGTACTTCACAGTTTAT
AACGAGCTCACCAAGGTCAAATACGTCACAGAAGGGATGAGAAAGCCAGCATTCCTGTCTGGAGAGCAGA
AGAAAGCTATCGTGGACCTCCTCTTCAAGACGAACCGGAAAGTTACCGTGAAACAGCTCAAAGAAGACTA
TTTCAAAAAGATTGAATGTTTCGACTCTGTTGAAATCAGCGGAGTGGAGGATCGCTTCAACGCATCCCTG
GGAACGTATCACGATCTCCTGAAAATCATTAAAGACAAGGACTTCCTGGACAATGAGGAGAACGAGGACA
TTCTTGAGGACATTGTCCTCACCCTTACGTTGTTTGAAGATAGGGAGATGATTGAAGAACGCTTGAAAAC
TTACGCTCATCTCTTCGACGACAAAGTCATGAAACAGCTCAAGAGGCGCCGATATACAGGATGGGGGCGG
CTGTCAAGAAAACTGATCAATGGGATCCGAGACAAGCAGAGTGGAAAGACAATCCTGGATTTTCTTAAGT
CCGATGGATTTGCCAACCGGAACTTCATGCAGTTGATCCATGATGACTCTCTCACCTTTAAGGAGGACAT
CCAGAAAGCACAAGTTTCTGGCCAGGGGGACAGTCTTCACGAGCACATCGCTAATCTTGCAGGTAGCCCA
GCTATCAAAAAGGGAATACTGCAGACCGTTAAGGTCGTGGATGAACTCGTCAAAGTAATGGGAAGGCATA
AGCCCGAGAATATCGTTATCGAGATGGCCCGAGAGAACCAAACTACCCAGAAGGGACAGAAGAACAGTAG
GGAAAGGATGAAGAGGATTGAAGAGGGTATAAAAGAACTGGGGTCCCAAATCCTTAAGGAACACCCAGTT
GAAAACACCCAGCTTCAGAATGAGAAGCTCTACCTGTACTACCTGCAGAACGGCAGGGACATGTACGTGG
ATCAGGAACTGGACATCAATCGGCTCTCCGACTACGACGTGGATGCCATCGTGCCCCAGTCTTTTCTCAA
AGATGATTCTATTGATAATAAAGTGTTGACAAGATCCGATAAAAATAGAGGGAAGAGTGATAACGTCCCC
TCAGAAGAAGTTGTCAAGAAAATGAAAAATTATTGGCGGCAGCTGCTGAACGCCAAACTGATCACACAAC
GGAAGTTCGATAATCTGACTAAGGCTGAACGAGGTGGCCTGTCTGAGTTGGATAAAGCCGGCTTCATCAA
AAGGCAGCTTGTTGAGACACGCCAGATCACCAAGCACGTGGCCCAAATTCTCGATTCACGCATGAACACC
AAGTACGATGAAAATGACAAACTGATTCGAGAGGTGAAAGTTATTACTCTGAAGTCTAAGCTGGTCTCAG
ATTTCAGAAAGGACTTTCAGTTTTATAAGGTGAGAGAGATCAACAATTACCACCATGCGCATGATGCCTA
CCTGAATGCAGTGGTAGGCACTGCACTTATCAAAAAATATCCCAAGCTTGAATCTGAATTTGTTTACGGA
GACTATAAAGTGTACGATGTTAGGAAAATGATCGCAAAGTCTGAGCAGGAAATAGGCAAGGCCACCGCTA
AGTACTTCTTTTACAGCAATATTATGAATTTTTTCAAGACCGAGATTACACTGGCCAATGGAGAGATTCG
GAAGCGACCACTTATCGAAACAAACGGAGAAACAGGAGAAATCGTGTGGGACAAGGGTAGGGATTTCGCG
ACAGTCCGGAAGGTCCTGTCCATGCCGCAGGTGAACATCGTTAAAAAGACCGAAGTACAGACCGGAGGCT
TCTCCAAGGAAAGTATCCTCCCGAAAAGGAACAGCGACAAGCTGATCGCACGCAAAAAAGATTGGGACCC
CAAGAAATACGGCGGATTCGATTCTCCTACAGTCGCTTACAGTGTACTGGTTGTGGCCAAAGTGGAGAAA
GGGAAGTCTAAAAAACTCAAAAGCGTCAAGGAACTGCTGGGCATCACAATCATGGAGCGATCAAGCTTCG
AAAAAAACCCCATCGACTTTCTCGAGGCGAAAGGATATAAAGAGGTCAAAAAAGACCTCATCATTAAGCT
TCCCAAGTACTCTCTCTTTGAGCTTGAAAACGGCCGGAAACGAATGCTCGCTAGTGCGGGCGAGCTGCAG
AAAGGTAACGAGCTGGCACTGCCCTCTAAATACGTTAATTTCTTGTATCTGGCCAGCCACTATGAAAAGC
TCAAAGGGTCTCCCGAAGATAATGAGCAGAAGCAGCTGTTCGTGGAACAACACAAACACTACCTTGATGA
GATCATCGAGCAAATAAGCGAATTCTCCAAAAGAGTGATCCTCGCCGACGCTAACCTCGATAAGGTGCTT
TCTGCTTACAATAAGCACAGGGATAAGCCCATCAGGGAGCAGGCAGAAAACATTATCCACTTGTTTACTC
TGACCAACTTGGGCGCGCCTGCAGCCTTCAAGTACTTCGACACCACCATAGACAGAAAGCGGTACACCTC
TACAAAGGAGGTCCTGGACGCCACACTGATTCATCAGTCAATTACGGGGCTCTATGAAACAAGAATCGAC
CTCTCTCAGCTCGGTGGAGACAGCAGGGCTGACCCCAAGAAGAAGAGGAAGGTGGCTAGGGACAGCAAAG
TGGAGAACAAAACAAAGAAGCTGAGAGTGTTCGAAGCCTTCGCCGGCATTGGCGCCCAGAGAAAGGCCCT
GGAGAAAGTGAGGAAGGACGAGTACGAGATCGTGGGACTGGCCGAGTGGTATGTGCCCGCCATCGTCATG
TACCAGGCCATCCATAACAACTTCCACACCAAGCTCGAGTACAAGTCCGTCAGCAGAGAGGAGATGATCG
ACTACCTCGAGAACAAGACCCTGTCCTGGAACAGCAAGAACCCCGTCAGCAACGGATACTGGAAGAGGAA
GAAGGATGACGAGCTGAAGATCATCTACAACGCCATCAAGCTGTCCGAAAAGGAGGGCAACATTTTCGAC
ATCAGGGACCTCTACAAGAGGACACTGAAGAACATCGACCTGCTCACCTACAGCTTCCCTTGCCAGGACC
TGAGCCAGCTAGGCATCCAGAAGGGCATGAAGAGGGGAAGCGGCACCAGATCCGGCCTGCTCTGGGAGAT
CGAAAGAGCCCTGGACTCCACCGAGAAGAACGACCTGCCTAAGTACCTCCTCATGGAGAACGTGGGAGCC
CTGCTGCACAAGAAGAACGAGGAGGAGCTGAACCAATGGAAGCAGAAGCTGGAGAGCCTGGGCTACCAGA
ACAGCATCGAAGTCCTCAATGCTGCCGATTTCGGATCCAGCCAGGCCAGGAGGAGAGTGTTCATGATCTC
CACCCTCAATGAGTTCGTGGAACTGCCTAAGGGCGACAAGAAGCCCAAGAGCATCAAAAAGGTGCTGAAC
AAGATCGTGAGCGAGAAGGACATCCTCAACAACCTGCTGAAATACAACCTCACCGAATTCAAGAAGACCA
AGTCCAACATCAACAAGGCCAGCCTGATCGGCTACTCCAAGTTCAACTCCGAGGGCTATGTGTACGACCC
CGAGTTCACAGGCCCCACACTGACAGCTAGCGGCGCCAACTCCAGGATCAAGATCAAGGACGGCAGCAAC
ATCAGGAAGATGAACAGCGACGAGACCTTCCTGTACATCGGCTTTGACAGCCAGGACGGCAAGAGAGTGA
ACGAAATCGAGTTCCTGACCGAGAACCAGAAGATCTTCGTGTGTGGCAACAGCATCAGCGTGGAGGTGCT
GGAGGCCATCATTGACAAGATCGGCGGCCCTAGCGAGGGCAGAGGAAGTCTTCTAACATGCGGTGACGTG
GAGGAGAATCCCGGCCCTGGTACCGTGAGCAAGGGCGAGGAGCTGTTCACCGGGGTGGTGCCCATCCTGG
TCGAGCTGGACGGCGACGTAAACGGCCACAAGTTCAGCGTGTCCGGCGAGGGCGAGGGCGATGCCACCTA
CGGCAAGCTGACCCTGAAGTTCATCTGCACCACCGGCAAGCTGCCCGTGCCCTGGCCCACCCTCGTGACC
ACCCTGACCTACGGCGTGCAGTGCTTCAGCCGCTACCCCGACCACATGAAGCAGCACGACTTCTTCAAGT
CCGCCATGCCCGAAGGCTACGTCCAGGAGCGCACCATCTTCTTCAAGGACGACGGCAACTACAAGACCCG
CGCCGAGGTGAAGTTCGAGGGCGACACCCTGGTGAACCGCATCGAGCTGAAGGGCATCGACTTCAAGGAG
GACGGCAACATCCTGGGGCACAAGCTGGAGTACAACTACAACAGCCACAACGTCTATATCATGGCCGACA
AGCAGAAGAACGGCATCAAGGTGAACTTCAAGATCCGCCACAACATCGAGGACGGCAGCGTGCAGCTCGC
CGACCACTACCAGCAGAACACCCCCATCGGCGACGGCCCCGTGCTGCTGCCCGACAACCACTACCTGAGC
ACCCAGTCCGCCCTGAGCAAAGACCCCAACGAGAAGCGCGATCACATGGTCCTGCTGGAGTTCGTGACCG
CCGCCGGGATCACTCTCGGCATGGACGAGCTGTACAAGACCGGT
